>Addgene plasmid #226348 | pAM315 pACYC-His6-Rpn10[ΔUIM] | addgene full sequence | sequence record 452247 | Addgene NGS Result
AAAGATACCAGGCGTTTCCCCCTGGCGGCTCCCTCGTGCGCTCTCCTGTTCCTGCCTTTCGGTTTACCGG
TGTCATTCCGCTGTTATGGCCGCGTTTGTCTCATTCCACGCCTGACACTCAGTTCCGGGTAGGCAGTTCG
CTCCAAGCTGGACTGTATGCACGAACCCCCCGTTCAGTCCGACCGCTGCGCCTTATCCGGTAACTATCGT
CTTGAGTCCAACCCGGAAAGACATGCAAAAGCACCACTGGCAGCAGCCACTGGTAATTGATTTAGAGGAG
TTAGTCTTGAAGTCATGCGCCGGTTAAGGCTAAACTGAAAGGACAAGTTTTGGTGACTGCGCTCCTCCAA
GCCAGTTACCTCGGTTCAAAGAGTTGGTAGCTCAGAGAACCTTCGAAAAACCGCCCTGCAAGGCGGTTTT
TTCGTTTTCAGAGCAAGAGATTACGCGCAGACCAAAACGATCTCAAGAAGATCATCTTATTAATCAGATA
AAATATTTCTAGATTTCAGTGCAATTTATCTCTTCAAATGTAGCACCTGAAGTCAGCCCCATACGATATA
AGTTGTAATTCTCATGTTAGTCATGCCCCGCGCCCACCGGAAGGAGCTGACTGGGTTGAAGGCTCTCAAG
GGCATCGGTCGAGATCCCGGTGCCTAATGAGTGAGCTAACTTACATTAATTGCGTTGCGCTCACTGCCCG
CTTTCCAGTCGGGAAACCTGTCGTGCCAGCTGCATTAATGAATCGGCCAACGCGCGGGGAGAGGCGGTTT
GCGTATTGGGCGCCAGGGTGGTTTTTCTTTTCACCAGTGAGACGGGCAACAGCTGATTGCCCTTCACCGC
CTGGCCCTGAGAGAGTTGCAGCAAGCGGTCCACGCTGGTTTGCCCCAGCAGGCGAAAATCCTGTTTGATG
GTGGTTAACGGCGGGATATAACATGAGCTGTCTTCGGTATCGTCGTATCCCACTACCGAGATGTCCGCAC
CAACGCGCAGCCCGGACTCGGTAATGGCGCGCATTGCGCCCAGCGCCATCTGATCGTTGGCAACCAGCAT
CGCAGTGGGAACGATGCCCTCATTCAGCATTTGCATGGTTTGTTGAAAACCGGACATGGCACTCCAGTCG
CCTTCCCGTTCCGCTATCGGCTGAATTTGATTGCGAGTGAGATATTTATGCCAGCCAGCCAGACGCAGAC
GCGCCGAGACAGAACTTAATGGGCCCGCTAACAGCGCGATTTGCTGGTGACCCAATGCGACCAGATGCTC
CACGCCCAGTCGCGTACCGTCTTCATGGGAGAAAATAATACTGTTGATGGGTGTCTGGTCAGAGACATCA
AGAAATAACGCCGGAACATTAGTGCAGGCAGCTTCCACAGCAATGGCATCCTGGTCATCCAGCGGATAGT
TAATGATCAGCCCACTGACGCGTTGCGCGAGAAGATTGTGCACCGCCGCTTTACAGGCTTCGACGCCGCT
TCGTTCTACCATCGACACCACCACGCTGGCACCCAGTTGATCGGCGCGAGATTTAATCGCCGCGACAATT
TGCGACGGCGCGTGCAGGGCCAGACTGGAGGTGGCAACGCCAATCAGCAACGACTGTTTGCCCGCCAGTT
GTTGTGCCACGCGGTTGGGAATGTAATTCAGCTCCGCCATCGCCGCTTCCACTTTTTCCCGCGTTTTCGC
AGAAACGTGGCTGGCCTGGTTCACCACGCGGGAAACGGTCTGATAAGAGACACCGGCATACTCTGCGACA
TCGTATAACGTTACTGGTTTCACATTCACCACCCTGAATTGACTCTCTTCCGGGCGCTATCATGCCATAC
CGCGAAAGGTTTTGCGCCATTCGATGGTGTCCGGGATCTCGACGCTCTCCCTTATGCGACTCCTGCATTA
GGAAATTAATACGACTCACTATAGGGGAATTGTGAGCGGATAACAATTCCCCTGTAGAAATAATTTTGTT
TAACTTTAATAAGGAGATATACCATGGGACATCACCATCACCATCACGGCTCAGTATTGGAAGCTACAGT
GTTAGTGATTGATAATTCAGAGTACTCTCGCAATGGCGACTTTCCTAGGACAAGGTTTGAAGCCCAGATC
GACTCGGTAGAGTTCATATTTCAAGCCAAGAGAAACAGCAATCCTGAGAATACAGTGGGTCTTATCTCTG
GTGCTGGCGCCAACCCCAGGGTGTTATCTACGTTTACCGCCGAGTTTGGGAAGATTCTTGCTGGACTACA
CGACACGCAGATCGAGGGTAAGCTGCATATGGCCACTGCGTTGCAGATCGCTCAGCTGACTTTGAAGCAT
CGCCAGAATAAGGTCCAACATCAAAGGATTGTGGCATTTGTGTGTAGCCCAATAAGTGATTCTCGAGACG
AATTGATCAGATTGGCAAAAACACTGAAAAAGAATAATGTTGCCGTGGACATCATCAATTTTGGAGAGAT
TGAACAGAACACGGAGCTTTTGGATGAGTTCATAGCTGCAGTGAACAACCCTCAAGAAGAAACTAGTCAT
TTGCTTACTGTGACGCCTGGCCCCAGACTGCTGTACGAGAACATCGCATCTTCACCCATAATTCTCGAAG
AAGGATCCTCCTAAAAGCTTGCGGCCGCACTCGAGTCTGGTAAAGAAACCGCTGCTGCGAAATTTGAACG
CCAGCACATGGACTCGTCTACTAGCGCAGCTTAATTAACCTAGGCTGCTGCCACCGCTGAGCAATAACTA
GCATAACCCCTTGGGGCCTCTAAACGGGTCTTGAGGGGTTTTTTGCTGAAACCTCAGGCATTTGAGAAGC
ACACGGTCACACTGCTTCCGGTAGTCAATAAACCGGTAAACCAGCAATAGACATAAGCGGCTATTTAACG
ACCCTGCCCTGAACCGACGACCGGGTCGAATTTGCTTTCGAATTTCTGCCATTCATCCGCTTATTATCAC
TTATTCAGGCGTAGCAACCAGGCGTTTAAGGGCACCAATAACTGCCTTAAAAAAATTACGCCCCGCCCTG
CCACTCATCGCAGTACTGTTGTAATTCATTAAGCATTCTGCCGACATGGAAGCCATCACAAACGGCATGA
TGAACCTGAATCGCCAGCGGCATCAGCACCTTGTCGCCTTGCGTATAATATTTGCCCATAGTGAAAACGG
GGGCGAAGAAGTTGTCCATATTGGCCACGTTTAAATCAAAACTGGTGAAACTCACCCAGGGATTGGCTGA
GACGAAAAACATATTCTCAATAAACCCTTTAGGGAAATAGGCCAGGTTTTCACCGTAACACGCCACATCT
TGCGAATATATGTGTAGAAACTGCCGGAAATCGTCGTGGTATTCACTCCAGAGCGATGAAAACGTTTCAG
TTTGCTCATGGAAAACGGTGTAACAAGGGTGAACACTATCCCATATCACCAGCTCACCGTCTTTCATTGC
CATACGGAACTCCGGATGAGCATTCATCAGGCGGGCAAGAATGTGAATAAAGGCCGGATAAAACTTGTGC
TTATTTTTCTTTACGGTCTTTAAAAAGGCCGTAATATCCAGCTGAACGGTCTGGTTATAGGTACATTGAG
CAACTGACTGAAATGCCTCAAAATGTTCTTTACGATGCCATTGGGATATATCAACGGTGGTATATCCAGT
GATTTTTTTCTCCATTTTAGCTTCCTTAGCTCCTGAAAATCTCGATAACTCAAAAAATACGCCCGGTAGT
GATCTTATTTCATTATGGTGAAAGTTGGAACCTCTTACGTGCCGATCAACGTCTCATTTTCGCCAAAAGT
TGGCCCAGGGCTTCCCGGTATCAACAGGGACACCAGGATTTATTTATTCTGCGAAGTGATCTTCCGTCAC
AGGTATTTATTCGGCGCAAAGTGCGTCGGGTGATGCTGCCAACTTACTGATTTAGTGTATGATGGTGTTT
TTGAGGTGCTCCAGTGGCTTCTGTTTCTATCAGCTGTCCCTCCTGTTCAGCTACTGACGGGGTGGTGCGT
AACGGCAAAAGCACCGCCGGACATCAGCGCTAGCGGAGTGTATACTGGCTTACTATGTTGGCACTGATGA
GGGTGTCAGTGAAGTGCTTCATGTGGCAGGAGAAAAAAGGCTGCACCGGTGCGTCAGCAGAATATGTGAT
ACAGGATATATTCCGCTTCCTCGCTCACTGACTCGCTACGCTCGGTCGTTCGACTGCGGCGAGCGGAAAT
GGCTTACGAACGGGGCGGAGATTTCCTGGAAGATGCCAGGAAGATACTTAACAGGGAAGTGAGAGGGCCG
CGGCAAAGCCGTTTTTCCATAGGCTCCGCCCCCCTGACAAGCATCACGAAATCTGACGCTCAAATCAGTG
GTGGCGAAACCCGACAGGACTAT
Features (pLannotate 1.2.2; 18 found; start..end, strand, type, name):
    578..642     -  CDS            TcR (fragment): tetracycline efflux protein; tet; confers resistance to tetracycline
    657..678     -  protein_bind   CAP binding site: CAP binding activates transcription in the presence of cAMP. E. coli catabolite activator protein
    691..1773    -  CDS            lacI: lac repressor; lacI; The lac repressor binds to the lac operator to inhibit transcription in E. coli. This inhibition can be relieved by adding lactose or isopropyl-β-D-thiogalactopyranoside (IPTG).
   1774..1851    -  promoter       lacI promoter: lacI
   1859..1894    -  CDS            TcR (fragment): tetracycline efflux protein; tet; confers resistance to tetracycline
   1897..1915    +  promoter       T7 promoter: promoter for bacteriophage T7 RNA polymerase
   1916..1940    +  protein_bind   lac operator: The lac repressor binds to the lac operator to inhibit transcription in E. coli. This inhibition can be relieved by adding lactose or isopropyl-β-D-thiogalactopyranoside (IPTG). lac repressor encoded by lacI
   1955..1977    +  RBS            RBS: efficient ribosome binding site from bacteriophage T7 gene 10 (Olins and Rangwala, 1989)
   1990..2007    +  CDS            7xHis (fragment): 6xHis affinity tag
   2014..2601    +  CDS            RPN10 (fragment): RPN10_YEAST - Also known as MCB1, SUN1. Experimental evidence at protein level: Swiss-Prot protein existence level 1. Multiubiquitin binding protein. From Saccharomyces cerevisiae (strain ATCC 204508 / S288c) (Baker's yeast).
   2632..2673    +  CDS            S-Tag (fragment): affinity and epitope tag derived from pancreatic ribonuclease A
   2703..2720    +  CDS            SET1 (fragment): solubility-enhancement tag derived from T7 phage gene 10B
   2728..2775    +  terminator     T7 terminator: transcription terminator for bacteriophage T7 RNA polymerase
   2999..3655    -  CDS            cat: CAT_ECOLX - Experimental evidence at protein level: Swiss-Prot protein existence level 1. This enzyme is an effector of chloramphenicol resistance in bacteria. From Escherichia coli. This protein is used as a marker in many commonly used cloning vectors, such as pACYC184.
   3656..3758    -  promoter       cat promoter: promoter of the E. coli cat gene encoding chloramphenicol acetyltransferase
   3879..4022    +  mobile_element IS1 (fragment): prokaryotic transposable element IS1
   4141..4196    -  rep_origin     RSF ori (fragment): Plasmids containing the RSF 1030 origin of replication can be propagated in E. coli cells that contain additional plasmids with compatible origins.
   4284..466     -  rep_origin     p15A ori (across the origin): Plasmids containing the medium-copy-number p15A origin of replication can be propagated in E. coli cells that contain a second plasmid with the ColE1 origin.
