[The description below was written by a language model from this plasmid's Addgene catalogue record and pLannotate feature annotations shown in this document.]
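Description:
pAM315 pACYC-His6-Rpn10[ΔUIM] is a 4,363-nt bacterial expression plasmid for producing a truncated form of the Saccharomyces cerevisiae proteasome subunit Rpn10 in E. coli. The catalogue lists the backbone as unknown, but the name and the annotated features point to a pACYC-type T7 expression vector. It replicates from a p15A origin and is selected with chloramphenicol through the cat gene and its native promoter. p15A is generally considered a medium-copy origin compatible with ColE1-type plasmids, although the record lists the plasmid as high copy. The short annotated fragments of TcR, IS1 and an RSF origin look like backbone remnants or partial sequence matches rather than functional elements.

The expression cassette consists of a T7 promoter followed by a lac operator and the phage T7 gene 10 ribosome binding site. A plasmid-borne lacI gene with its own promoter supplies the repressor, so transcription depends on T7 RNA polymerase in the host and is inducible with IPTG. The open reading frame begins with an N-terminal His6 affinity tag, followed by an RPN10 fragment of about 590 nt. This is consistent with the recorded deletion of the C-terminal ubiquitin-interacting motif (UIM), which normally lets Rpn10 act as a ubiquitin receptor. S-Tag and SET1 fragments are annotated downstream of the insert and before the T7 terminator. They are probably vector-derived sequence, and the record does not say whether they are translated.

The stated purpose is expression of yeast Rpn10 lacking the UIM. The His tag suits affinity purification of the recombinant protein, and the associated publication concerns how ubiquitin affects 26S proteasome conformational dynamics and substrate degradation.
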