Addgene plasmid #226348: pAM315 pACYC-His6-Rpn10[ΔUIM]
Purpose: Expression of yeast Rpn10 with the UIM deleted
Depositing lab: Andreas Martin. Depositing organization: University of California, Berkeley. Publication: Ubiquitin modulates 26S proteasome conformational dynamics and promotes substrate degradation. Jonsson E, Htet ZM, Bard JAM, Dong KC, Martin A. Sci Adv. 2022 Dec 23;8(51):eadd9520. doi: 10.1126/sciadv.add9520. Epub 2022 Dec 23. PubMed 36563145.
Backbone
  Vector backbone: unknown
  Vector type: Bacterial Expression
Growth in bacteria
  Bacterial resistance: Chloramphenicol, 25 μg/mL
  Growth temperature: 37°C
  Growth strain: DH5alpha
  Copy number: High Copy
Gene/Insert
  Gene/Insert name: rpn10
  Species: S. cerevisiae (budding yeast)
  Mutation: delta UIM
  Entrez Gene: RPN10 (a.k.a. YHR200W, MCB1, SUN1)
  Tag / fusion protein: His (N terminal on insert)
Terms and licenses: Academic/Nonprofit Terms; Industry Terms: Not Available to Industry
How to cite: pAM315 pACYC-His6-Rpn10[ΔUIM] was a gift from Andreas Martin (Addgene plasmid # 226348 ; http://n2t.net/addgene:226348 ; RRID:Addgene_226348)
